Addgene plasmid #212768: pHyg-CUbo(K63R)-yeGFP
Purpose: (Empty Backbone) C-terminal PCR-based tagging with CUbo(K63R)-yeGFP in budding yeast with HygR selection
Depositing lab: Helle Ulrich. Depositing organization: Institut fuer Molekulare Biologie (IMB Mainz). Publication: Ubiquiton-An inducible, linkage-specific polyubiquitylation tool. Renz C, Asimaki E, Meister C, Albanese V, Petriukov K, Krapoth NC, Wegmann S, Wollscheid HP, Wong RP, Fulzele A, Chen JX, Leon S, Ulrich HD. Mol Cell. 2024 Jan 18;84(2):386-400.e11. doi: 10.1016/j.molcel.2023.11.016. Epub 2023 Dec 15. PubMed 38103558.
Backbone
  Vector backbone: pYM
  Vector type: PCR-based tagging
  Selectable markers: Hygromycin
Growth in bacteria
  Bacterial resistance: Ampicillin, 100 μg/mL
  Growth temperature: 37°C
  Growth strain: Top10
  Copy number: High Copy
Gene/Insert
  Gene/Insert name: None
Terms and licenses: Academic/Nonprofit Terms; Industry Terms: Not Available to Industry
Depositor comments: pHU4363; cloning method: site-directed mutagenesis
How to cite: pHyg-CUbo(K63R)-yeGFP was a gift from Helle Ulrich (Addgene plasmid # 212768 ; http://n2t.net/addgene:212768 ; RRID:Addgene_212768)
