[The description below was written by a language model from this plasmid's Addgene catalogue record and pLannotate feature annotations shown in this document.]
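Description:
pHyg-CUbo(K63R)-yeGFP is a template plasmid of the pYM series for PCR-based C-terminal tagging of chromosomal genes in budding yeast. It is not meant to be maintained in yeast and the feature table shows no yeast replication origin. Instead, the tagging cassette is amplified with primers carrying homology to the target locus, and the product is integrated by homologous recombination so that the tag is fused in frame to the end of the gene of interest. The record lists it as an empty backbone with no insert gene. In E. coli it is propagated as a high-copy plasmid through a ColE1/pUC-type origin with ampicillin selection (AmpR and its bla promoter). Short lacI, rop and bom fragments and flanking T7 and SP6 promoters are backbone remnants.

The annotated cassette reads, in order, a human FKBP12 coding segment, a fragment of S. cerevisiae ubiquitin, and yeast-codon-optimised GFP (yeGFP). These are followed by the hphMX6 marker, which confers hygromycin resistance for selecting yeast integrants, and a CYC1 terminator annotated downstream of the marker. FKBP plus the ubiquitin fragment appear to make up the "CUbo" module named in the plasmid, and K63R denotes a lysine-to-arginine change at ubiquitin position 63, introduced by site-directed mutagenesis according to the depositor. The record does not spell out how the module works. The associated publication describes an inducible, linkage-specific polyubiquitylation tool, and FKBP12 is a standard chemically induced dimerisation domain. A K63R substitution would be expected to prevent K63-linked chain extension at that residue, which suggests use as a linkage control, with yeGFP allowing the tagged protein to be visualised or detected.
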