Features (pLannotate 1.2.2; 13 found; start..end, strand, type, name):
     83..405     +  CDS            FKBP (fragment): human FK506-binding protein FKBP12
    415..538     +  CDS            ubiquitin (fragment): Saccharomyces cerevisiae ubiquitin
    584..1299    +  CDS            yeGFP (fragment): yeast-enhanced green fluorescent protein codons optimized for translation in S. cerevisiae and C. albicans
   1354..2728    +  gene           hphMX6 (fragment): yeast selectable marker conferring hygromycin resistance
   2780..2969    +  terminator     CYC1 terminator: S. cerevisiae CYC1; transcription terminator for CYC1
   3044..3062    -  promoter       T7 promoter: promoter for bacteriophage T7 RNA polymerase
   3084..3137    -  CDS            lacI (fragment): lac repressor; lacI; The lac repressor binds to the lac operator to inhibit transcription in E. coli. This inhibition can be relieved by adding lactose or isopropyl-β-D-thiogalactopyranoside (IPTG).
   3320..3908    -  rep_origin     ori: high-copy-number ColE1/pMB1/pBR322/pUC origin of replication
   4079..4939    -  CDS            AmpR: β-lactamase; bla; confers resistance to ampicillin, carbenicillin, and related antibiotics
   4940..5044    -  promoter       AmpR promoter: bla
   5139..5174    +  CDS            rop (fragment): Rop protein, which maintains plasmids at low copy number; rop
   5276..5327    +  misc_feature   bom (fragment): basis of mobility region from pBR322
   5390..2       +  promoter       SP6 promoter (across the origin): promoter for bacteriophage SP6 RNA polymerase
>Addgene plasmid #212768 | pHyg-CUbo(K63R)-yeGFP | addgene full sequence | sequence record 420596 | Addgene NGS Result
GAACGCGGCCGCCAGCTGAAGCTTCGTACGCTGCAGGTCGACGGGAGCGGAGCAGGTGCTGGTGCTGGTG
CTGGAGCAATTCTGGGAGTGCAGGTGGAAACCATCTCCCCAGGAGACGGGCGCACCTTCCCCAAGCGCGG
CCAGACCTGCGTGGTGCACTACACCGGGATGCTTGAAGATGGAAAGAAATTTGATTCCTCCCGGGACAGA
AACAAGCCCTTTAAGTTTATGCTAGGCAAGCAGGAGGTGATCCGAGGCTGGGAAGAAGGGGTTGCCCAGA
TGAGTGTGGGTCAGAGAGCCAAACTGACTATATCTCCAGATTATGCCTATGGTGCCACTGGGCACCCAGG
CATCATCCCACCACATGCCACTCTCGTCTTCGATGTGGAGCTTCTAAAACTGGAAGGGTCGACCGGTATC
CCTCCAGATCAACAAAGATTGATCTTTGCCGGTAAGCAGCTAGAAGACGGTAGAACGCTGTCTGATTACA
ACATTCAGCGAGAGTCCACCTTACATCTTGTGCTAAGGCTAAGAGGTGTTACTGGATCCGGAGCAGGTGC
TGGTGCTGGTGCTGGAGCAATTCTGTCTAAAGGTGAAGAATTATTCACTGGTGTTGTCCCAATTTTGGTT
GAATTAGATGGTGATGTTAATGGTCACAAATTTTCTGTCTCCGGTGAAGGTGAAGGTGATGCTACTTACG
GTAAATTGACCTTAAAATTTATTTGTACTACTGGTAAATTGCCAGTTCCATGGCCAACCTTAGTCACTAC
TTTCGGTTATGGTGTTCAATGTTTTGCGAGATACCCAGATCATATGAAACAACATGACTTTTTCAAGTCT
GCCATGCCAGAAGGTTATGTTCAAGAAAGAACTATTTTTTTCAAAGATGACGGTAACTACAAGACCAGAG
CTGAAGTCAAGTTTGAAGGTGATACCTTAGTTAATAGAATCGAATTAAAAGGTATTGATTTTAAAGAAGA
TGGTAACATTTTAGGTCACAAATTGGAATACAACTATAACTCTCACAATGTTTACATCATGGCTGACAAA
CAAAAGAATGGTATCAAAGTTAACTTCAAAATTAGACACAACATTGAAGATGGTTCTGTTCAATTAGCTG
ACCATTATCAACAAAATACTCCAATTGGTGATGGTCCAGTCTTGTTACCAGACAACCATTACTTATCCAC
TCAATCTGCCTTATCCAAAGATCCAAACGAAAAGAGAGACCACATGGTCTTGTTAGAATTTGTTACTGCT
GCTGGTATTACCCATGGTATGGATGAATTGTACAAATAACTGCGCGCCAGATCTGTTTAGCTTGCCTCGT
CCCCGCCGGGTCACCCGGCCAGCGACATGGAGGCCCAGAATACCCTCCTTGACAGTCTTGACGTGCGCAG
CTCAGGGGCATGATGTGACTGTCGCCCGTACATTTAGCCCATACATCCCCATGTATAATCATTTGCATCC
ATACATTTTGATGGCCGCACGGCGCGAAGCAAAAATTACGGCTCCTCGCTGCGGACCTGCGAGCAGGGAA
ACGCTCCCCTCACAGACGCGTTGAATTGTCCCCACGCCGCGCCCCTGTAGAGAAATATAAAAGGTTAGGA
TTTGCCACTGAGGTTCTTCTTTCATATACTTCCTTTTAAAATCTTGCTAGGATACAGTTCTCACATCACA
TCCGAACATAAACAACCATGGGTAAAAAGCCTGAACTCACCGCGACGTCTGTCGAGAAGTTTCTGATCGA
AAAGTTCGACAGCGTCTCCGACCTGATGCAGCTCTCGGAGGGCGAAGAATCTCGTGCTTTCAGCTTCGAT
GTAGGAGGGCGTGGATATGTCCTGCGGGTAAATAGCTGCGCCGATGGTTTCTACAAAGATCGTTATGTTT
ATCGGCACTTTGCATCGGCCGCGCTCCCGATTCCGGAAGTGCTTGACATTGGGGAATTCAGCGAGAGCCT
GACCTATTGCATCTCCCGCCGTGCACAGGGTGTCACGTTGCAAGACCTGCCTGAAACCGAACTGCCCGCT
GTTCTGCAGCCGGTCGCGGAGGCCATGGATGCGATCGCTGCGGCCGATCTTAGCCAGACGAGCGGGTTCG
GCCCATTCGGACCGCAAGGAATCGGTCAATACACTACATGGCGTGATTTCATATGCGCGATTGCTGATCC
CCATGTGTATCACTGGCAAACTGTGATGGACGACACCGTCAGTGCGTCCGTCGCGCAGGCTCTCGATGAG
CTGATGCTTTGGGCCGAGGACTGCCCCGAAGTCCGGCACCTCGTGCACGCGGATTTCGGCTCCAACAATG
TCCTGACGGACAATGGCCGCATAACAGCGGTCATTGACTGGAGCGAGGCGATGTTCGGGGATTCCCAATA
CGAGGTCGCCAACATCTTCTTCTGGAGGCCGTGGTTGGCTTGTATGGAGCAGCAGACGCGCTACTTCGAG
CGGAGGCATCCGGAGCTTGCAGGATCGCCGCGGCTCCGGGCGTATATGCTCCGCATTGGTCTTGACCAAC
TCTATCAGAGCTTGGTTGACGGCAATTTCGATGATGCAGCTTGGGCGCAGGGTCGATGCGACGCAATCGT
CCGATCCGGAGCCGGGACTGTCGGGCGTACACAAATCGCCCGCAGAAGCGCGGCCGTCTGGACCGATGGC
TGTGTAGAAGTACTCGCCGATAGTGGAAACCGACGCCCCAGCACTCGTCCGAGGGCAAAGGAATAATCTC
GAGTCATGTAATTAGTTATGTCACGCTTACATTCACGCCCTCCCCCCACATCCGCTCTAACCGAAAAGGA
AGGAGTTAGACAACCTGAAGTCTAGGTCCCTATTTATTTTTTTATAGTTATGTTAGTATTAAGAACGTTA
TTTATATTTCAAATTTTTCTTTTTTTTCTGTACAGACGCGTGTACGCATGTAACATTATACTGAAAACCT
TGCTTGAGAAGGTTTTGGGACGCTCGAAGGCTTTAACGAGCTCGAATTCATCGATGATATCAGATCCACT
AGTGGCCTATGCGGCCGCGGATCTGCCGGTCTCCCTATAGTGAGTCGTATTAATTTCGATAAGCCAGGTT
AACCTGCATTAATGAATCGGCCAACGCGCGGGGAGAGGCGGTTTGCGTATTGGGCGCTCTTCCGCTTCCT
CGCTCACTGACTCGCTGCGCTCGGTCGTTCGGCTGCGGCGAGCGGTATCAGCTCACTCAAAGGCGGTAAT
ACGGTTATCCACAGAATCAGGGGATAACGCAGGAAAGAACATGTGAGCAAAAGGCCAGCAAAAGGCCAGG
AACCGTAAAAAGGCCGCGTTGCTGGCGTTTTTCCATAGGCTCCGCCCCCCTGACGAGCATCACAAAAATC
GACGCTCAAGTCAGAGGTGGCGAAACCCGACAGGACTATAAAGATACCAGGCGTTTCCCCCTGGAAGCTC
CCTCGTGCGCTCTCCTGTTCCGACCCTGCCGCTTACCGGATACCTGTCCGCCTTTCTCCCTTCGGGAAGC
GTGGCGCTTTCTCATAGCTCACGCTGTAGGTATCTCAGTTCGGTGTAGGTCGTTCGCTCCAAGCTGGGCT
GTGTGCACGAACCCCCCGTTCAGCCCGACCGCTGCGCCTTATCCGGTAACTATCGTCTTGAGTCCAACCC
GGTAAGACACGACTTATCGCCACTGGCAGCAGCCACTGGTAACAGGATTAGCAGAGCGAGGTATGTAGGC
GGTGCTACAGAGTTCTTGAAGTGGTGGCCTAACTACGGCTACACTAGAAGAACAGTATTTGGTATCTGCG
CTCTGCTGAAGCCAGTTACCTTCGGAAAAAGAGTTGGTAGCTCTTGATCCGGCAAACAAACCACCGCTGG
TAGCGGTGGTTTTTTTGTTTGCAAGCAGCAGATTACGCGCAGAAAAAAAGGATCTCAAGAAGATCCTTTG
ATCTTTTCTACGGGGTCTGACGCTCAGTGGAACGAAAACTCACGTTAAGGGATTTTGGTCATGAGATTAT
CAAAAAGGATCTTCACCTAGATCCTTTTAAATTAAAAATGAAGTTTTAAATCAATCTAAAGTATATATGA
GTAAACTTGGTCTGACAGTTACCAATGCTTAATCAGTGAGGCACCTATCTCAGCGATCTGTCTATTTCGT
TCATCCATAGTTGCCTGACTCCCCGTCGTGTAGATAACTACGATACGGGAGGGCTTACCATCTGGCCCCA
GTGCTGCAATGATACCGCGAGACCCACGCTCACCGGCTCCAGATTTATCAGCAATAAACCAGCCAGCCGG
AAGGGCCGAGCGCAGAAGTGGTCCTGCAACTTTATCCGCCTCCATCCAGTCTATTAATTGTTGCCGGGAA
GCTAGAGTAAGTAGTTCGCCAGTTAATAGTTTGCGCAACGTTGTTGCCATTGCTACAGGCATCGTGGTGT
CACGCTCGTCGTTTGGTATGGCTTCATTCAGCTCCGGTTCCCAACGATCAAGGCGAGTTACATGATCCCC
CATGTTGTGCAAAAAAGCGGTTAGCTCCTTCGGTCCTCCGATCGTTGTCAGAAGTAAGTTGGCCGCAGTG
TTATCACTCATGGTTATGGCAGCACTGCATAATTCTCTTACTGTCATGCCATCCGTAAGATGCTTTTCTG
TGACTGGTGAGTACTCAACCAAGTCATTCTGAGAATAGTGTATGCGGCGACCGAGTTGCTCTTGCCCGGC
GTCAATACGGGATAATACCGCGCCACATAGCAGAACTTTAAAAGTGCTCATCATTGGAAAACGTTCTTCG
GGGCGAAAACTCTCAAGGATCTTACCGCTGTTGAGATCCAGTTCGATGTAACCCACTCGTGCACCCAACT
GATCTTCAGCATCTTTTACTTTCACCAGCGTTTCTGGGTGAGCAAAAACAGGAAGGCAAAATGCCGCAAA
AAAGGGAATAAGGGCGACACGGAAATGTTGAATACTCATACTCTTCCTTTTTCAATATTATTGAAGCATT
TATCAGGGTTATTGTCTCATGAGCGGATACATATTTGAATGTATTTAGAAAAATAAACAAATAGGGGTTC
CGCGCACATTTCCCCGAAAAGTGCCACCTGACGTCTAAGAAACCATTATTATCATGACATTAACCTATAA
AAATAGGCGTATCACGAGGCCCTTTCGTCTCGCGCGTTTCGGTGATGACGGTGAAAACCTCTGACACATG
CAGCTCCCGGAGACGGTCACAGCTTGTCTGTAAGCGGATGCCGGGAGCAGACAAGCCCGTCAGGGCGCGT
CAGCGGGTGTTGGCGGGTGTCGGGGCTGGCTTAACTATGCGGCATCAGAGCAGATTGTACTGAGAGTGCA
CCATATGGACATATTGTCGTTAGAACGCGGCTACAATTAATACATAACCTTATGTATCATACACATACGA
TTTAGGTGACACTATA
